Addgene plasmid #39566: KHBD00453
Depositing lab: Bart Deplancke. Depositing organization: Swiss Federal Institute of Technology (EPFL). Publication: Automated protein-DNA interaction screening of Drosophila regulatory elements. Korneel Hens, Jean-Daniel Feuz, Alina Isakova, Antonina Lagovitina, Andreas Massouras, Julien Bryois, Patrick Callaerts, Susan E. Celniker, Bart Deplancke. Nat Methods. 2011 Oct 30;8(12):1065-70. 10.1038/nmeth.1763 PubMed 22037703.
Backbone
  Vector backbone: pDONR221
  Backbone manufacturer: Invitrogen
  Backbone size w/o insert (bp): 2536
  Vector type: Gateway DONR vector
Growth in bacteria
  Bacterial resistance: Kanamycin, 50 μg/mL
  Growth temperature: 37°C
  Growth strain: DH5alpha
  Copy number: High Copy
Gene/Insert
  Gene/Insert name: CG7101 (alt name: FBgn0030963)
  Species: D. melanogaster (fly)
  Insert size (bp): 1056
  Entrez Gene: CG7101 (a.k.a. Dmel_CG7101, Dmel\CG7101)
  Promoter: none
  Cloning method: Gateway Cloning
  Sequencing primers: 5′ M13-F20; 3′ M13R
Terms and licenses: Academic/Nonprofit Terms; Industry Terms: Not Available to Industry
Depositor comments: Please note that the ORFs in this collection were cloned open-ended (without a stop codon).
How to cite: KHBD00453 was a gift from Bart Deplancke (Addgene plasmid # 39566 ; http://n2t.net/addgene:39566 ; RRID:Addgene_39566)
