[The description below was written by a language model from this plasmid's Addgene catalogue record.]
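Description:
KHBD00453 is a Gateway entry clone built on the pDONR221 backbone, carrying the open reading frame of the Drosophila melanogaster gene CG7101 (FBgn0030963) as an insert of about 1.06 kb. It is a high-copy bacterial plasmid selected with kanamycin and serves purely as a cloning intermediate. The record lists no promoter, so the ORF is not meant to be expressed from this vector in any host. No feature table is provided, so the origin of replication and the exact recombination sites are not itemised. In general, a BP recombination into pDONR221 replaces the donor cassette with the insert and leaves it flanked by attL sites. M13 forward and reverse primer sites on either side of the insert are listed for sequence verification.

According to the depositor, the ORFs in this collection were cloned open-ended, without a stop codon. This allows the CG7101 coding sequence to be transferred by LR recombination into Gateway destination vectors that add C-terminal as well as N-terminal fusion partners, with the destination vector supplying the promoter, tags and terminator suited to the chosen expression system. The clone belongs to a resource associated with automated screening of protein–DNA interactions at Drosophila regulatory elements, which implies that the ORFs were intended for shuttling into expression vectors for such assays. The record does not describe the molecular function of the CG7101 product or name any particular destination vector.
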