>Addgene plasmid #39566 | KHBD00453 | depositor partial sequence | sequence record 50006 | KHBD00453 sequence 1056 bps
ATGGAACCGGTGCCCATCCGGCCAAAAGCGCCGGGAGCGAGCAACCGCGGAGCCCTGCCGCTGGCGGCGA
AGAAGCCGGCCAAGAAGCGTACGTACCACTGCGGCGTTTGTTTTGCGGAGTTCTCTCGTCATCTGGCCGC
CAAGCGGCACGAGCAGCAGTGCTCCGTCAGGGTGAGGCGTCTTTTCGTCTGCCCCCACTGCCTGACGCTT
TTCGGCGAGGAGGCCCGGCTGGAGCGGCATCGGGAGCGAAAGCACAACGATGGCCAGTTCCTGTGCCTGC
AGTGCGGCAAGAAGTACGCGTCAGCCACGTTTCTTTACCGTCATGTTGCCAGTTGGCACGGCCAGCAGTC
GCTGTTCTACTGCGACATGTGCACGGACAACTGCAACGACGTTAAGACCTTTAGCGGGATGCTGGAGCTG
CAGGAGCACGCCGAGGAGGTGCATCGCCTGCGTACCCTGAAGTCCACGGCCAGTGATGCAGACAGCCAGG
TTGATGAAATGGAGGATCTTGAGATGCTAGAGGAGAACATTGAGAACATACTGCCCAGCATCGACTGGGA
CGACGATCTCACCTTTGGCTGGCCCACCGACCTGGACAAGGAGTCGTGCATTGTGAACGCTAAGCCGAGC
GTTTTCGTGTGTCCCTTCTGCGCCAACGGATTCCCCGGCAGTCTGAGCCTGGTGCGGCACCTGGAGCAGG
TTCACGAACGCAGTGCCCTGGACTGCTGCTACTGTGGCAAGAGCCATGGCAGCCGAGAAGCCCTGCGGTC
CCATCTGCAACGTGTTCACATCCTCTTGCGCGGTCATGTGTGCGGTATTTGCCAGGCGGACTTCGCCACT
GCTGATCACCTAAAGAAGCACGTTAACAGTCTGCACCTGGACCACCGACCGCATCTGTGTCCCACGTGCG
GAAAGAGATTCACCCAGCGGTGCCACCTCACCGATCACATAAAGACGGATCGCGGCCATGGACACGGCAC
TTACACCTGTGAATTCTGCGTGCGGCCCTTCTTCCGGGCCATCGATCTCGAACGGCATGTGTGTGAGGAA
CATCCG
