>Addgene plasmid #39566 | KHBD00453 | addgene partial sequence | sequence record 51459 | M13Rev
GATAAGCAATGCTTTCTTATAATGCCAACTTTGTACAAGAAAGTTGGCAACGGATGTTCCTCACACACAT
GCCGTTCGAGATCGATGGCCCGGAAGAAGGGCCGCACGCAGAATTCACAGGTGTAAGTGCCGTGTCCATG
GCCGCGATCCGTCTTTATGTGATCGGTGAGGTGGCACCGCTGGGTGAATCTCTTTCCGCACGTGGGACAC
AGATGCGGTCGGTGGTCCAGGTGCAGACTGTTAACGTGCTTCTTTAGGTGATCAGCAGTGGCGAAGTCCG
CCTGGCAAATACCGCACACATGACCGCGCAAGAGGATGTGAACACGTTGCAGATGGGACCGCAGGGCTTC
TCGGCTGCCATGGCTCTTGCCACAGTAGCAGCAGTCCAGGGCACTGCGTTCGTGAACCTGCTCCAGGTGC
CGCACCAGGCTCAGACTGCCGGGGAATCCGTTGGCGCAGAAGGGACACACGAAAACGCTCGGCTTAGCGT
TCACAATGCACGACTCCTTGTCCAGGTCGGTGGGCCAGCCAAAGGTGAGATCGTCGTCCCAGTCGATGCT
GGGCAGTATGTTCTCAATGTTCTCCTCTAGCATCTCAAGATCCTCCATTTCATCAACCTGGCTGTCTGCA
TCACTGGCCGTGGACTTCAGGGTACGCAGGCGATGCACCTCCTCGGCGTGCTCCTGCAGCTCCAGCATCC
CGCTAAAGGTCTTA
